>Addgene plasmid #139723 | P368 | addgene full sequence | sequence record 292637 | Addgene NGS Result
TGTGCGGGCTTTTTTTTGGTGGTGGTTACCAGTGTCGCTTAGCTACCGTAGGTCCTCTTAGGCGGTCCGA
TTAGCGACATAGTCATCAATGCCTTGACGGCAAAATCCCTTAACGTGAGTTTTCGTTCCACTGAGCGTCA
GACCCCGTAGAAAAGATCAAAGGATCTTCTTGAGATCCTTTTTTTCTGCGCGTAATCTGCTGCTTGCAAA
CAAAAAAACCACCGCTACCAGCGGTGGTTTGTTTGCCGGATCAAGAGCTACTAACTCTTTTTCCGAAGGT
AACTGGCTTCAGCAGAGCGCAGATACCAAATACTGTTCTTCTAGTGTAGCCGTAGTTAGGCCACCACTTC
AAGAACTCTGTAGCACCGCCTACATACCTCGCTCTGCTAATCCTGTTACCAGTGGCTGCTGCCAGTGGCG
ATAAGTCGTGTCTTACCGGGTTGGACTCAAGACGATAGTTACCGGATAAGGCGCAGCGGTCGGGCTGAAC
GGGGGGTTCGTGCTCACAGCCCAGCTTGGAGCGAACGACCTACACCGAACTGAGATACCTACAGCGTGAG
CTATGAGAAAGCGCCACGCTTCCCGAAGGGAGAAAGGCGGACAGGTATCCGGTAAGCGGCAGGGTCGGAA
CAGGAGAGCGCACGAGGGAGCTTCCAGGGGGAAACGCCTGGTATCTTTATAGTCCTGTCGGGTTTCGCCA
CCTCTGACTTGAGCGTCGATTTTTGTGATGCTCGTCAGGGGGGCGGAGCCTATGGAAAAACGCCAGCAAC
GCGGCCTTTTTACGGTTCCTGGCCTTTTGCTGGCCTTTTGCTCACATGTTCTTTCCTGCGTTATCCCCTG
ATTCTGTGGATAACCGTATTACCGCCTTTGAGTGAGCTGATACCGCTCGCCGCAGCCGAACGACCGAGCG
CAGCGAGTCAGTGAGCGAGGAAGCGGGAGAGCGCCCACCTGCCAGGGGACGGCGCGCCCTATGGAGATTT
TTCAAATCAGTGCGCAAGACGTGACGTAAGTATCCGAGTCAGTTTTTATTTTTCTACTAATTTGGTCGTT
TATTTCGGCGTGTAGGACATGGCAACCGGGCCTGAATTTCGCGGGTATTCTGTTTCTATTCCAACTTTTT
CTTGATCCGCAGCCATTAACGACTTTTGAATAGATACGCTGACACGCCAAGCCTCGCTAGTCAAAAGTGT
ACCAAACAACGCTTTACAGCAAGAACGGAATGCGCGTGACGCTCGCGGTGACGCCATTTCGCCTTTTCAG
AAATGGATAAATAGCCTTGCTTCCTATTATATCTTCCCAAATTACCAATACATTACACTAGCATCTGAAT
TTCATAACCAATCTCGATACACCAAATCGAATGGCATCCTTTGAAAATTCACTCAGTGTCTTAATAGTTG
GGGCTGGCTTAGGTGGTTTGGCCGCTGCTATAGCACTGCGAAGGCAAGGACATGTAGTCAAGATATACGA
TAGTTCTTCATTCAAGGCCGAATTGGGAGCAGGATTAGCTGTACCACCCAATACTCTCCGTTCCCTGCAA
CAACTGGGCTGTAATACAGAAAACCTGAACGGAGTAGACAACCTCTGCTTTACGGCCATGGGATACGACG
GGAGTGTAGGTATGATGAATAATATGACCGACTACCGTGAGGCATACGGCACTTCCTGGATAATGGTACA
TCGAGTGGATCTCCACAACGAGCTGATGCGAGTCGCCTTGGATCCGGGCGGGTTAGGGCCTCCTGCCACT
CTTCACCTTAACCATCGTGTTACGTTCTGCGATGTGGATGCCTGTACAGTCACGTTTACGAACGGGACGA
CACAGTCTGCTGACTTGATTGTCGGAGCTGATGGTATTAGGTCTACGATTCGAAGATTCGTTCTGGAGGA
GGACGTGACTGTTCCAGCTAGCGGAATTGTCGGCTTTCGATGGTTGGTCCAGGCCGATGCTCTCGACCCA
TATCCCGAACTGGATTGGATTGTCAAAAAACCACCCTTGGGAGCCAGGTTGATTTCTACTCCACAGAACC
CGCAGAGTGGCGTAGGACTGGCCGATAGACGAACGATCATTATTTACGCATGCAGAGGTGGGACCATGGT
TAATGTATTAGCCGTACACGACGACGAAAGAGATCAAAACACTGCTGATTGGTCCGTTCCCGCATCAAAG
GATGATTTATTCAGAGTGTTTCACGATTACCATCCAAGATTCCGACGACTCTTAGAGTTAGCACAGGACA
TTAATTTATGGCAGATGAGGGTGGTCCCGGTCTTGAAAAAATGGGTGAACAAGAGGGTATGCTTGCTGGG
TGATGCCGCCCATGCTTCACTGCCCACACTTGGACAAGGCTTCGGGATGGGGTTGGAGGATGCAGTCGCT
TTGGGCACGTTGTTGCCTAAGGGAACGACCGCATCACAGATCGAGACAAGGCTGGCCGTTTACGAACAGC
TGCGAAAGGATCGAGCTGAGTTTGTCGCCGCAGAGAGCTATGAGGAGCAATATGTCCCAGAGATGAGAGG
GCTGTACCTTAGGTCCAAAGAATTGAGAGACAGAGTGATGGGTTATGATATTAAGGTAGAGTCAGAGAAG
GTTTTGGAAACACTGTTGCGATCATCCAACTCAGCTTGAGCTTGGACTCCCATGTTGGCAAAGGCAACCA
AACAAACAATGAATGATCCGCTCCTGCATATGGGGCGGTTTGAGTATTTCAACTGCCATTTGGGCTGAAT
TGTAGACATGCTCCTGTCAGAAATTCCGTGATCTTACTCAATATTCAGTAATCTCGGCCAATATCCTAAA
TGTGCGTGGCTTTATCTGTCTTTGTATTGTTTCATCAATTCATGTAACGTTTGCTTTTCTTATGAATTTT
CAAATAAATTATCCGCTGTTAGAGCTCCCGGTGACGCAGGTGATGAAAAGCCTTAGGGTCAGGTGGCACT
TTTCGGGGAAATGTGCGATGAACCCCTATTTGTTTATTTTTCTAAATACATTCAAATATGTATCCGCTAA
TGAGACAATAACCCTGATAAATGCTTCAATTATATTGAAAAAGGAAGAGTATGAGTATCCAACATTTCCG
TGTCGCCCTTATTCCCTTTTTTGCGGCCTTCTGCCTTCCTGTTTTTGCTCACCCAGAAACGCTGGTGAAA
GTAAAAGATGCTGAAGATCAGTTGGGTGCCCGAGTGGGTTACATTGAACTGGATCTCAACAGCGGCAAAA
TCTTAGAGAGTTTTCGCCCCGAAGAACGCTTCCCAATGATGAGCACTTTCAAAGTTCTGCTATGTGGCGC
GGTGTTATCCCGTATTGATGCTGGGCAAGAGCAACTCGGTCGCCGCATACACTATTCTCAGAATGACTTG
GTTGAGTATTCACCAGTCACAGAAAAGCATCTTACGGATGGCATGACAGTAAGAGAATTATGTAGTGCTG
CCATAACCATGAGTGATAACACTGCGGCCAACTTACTTCTGACAACGATTGGAGGACCGAAGGAGCTAAC
CGCTTTTTTGCACAACATGGGGGATCATGTAACTCGCCTTGATCGTTGGGAACCGGAGCTGAATGAAGCC
ATACCAAACGACGAGCGTGACACCACGATGCCTGTAGCAATGGCAACAACTCTCCGCAAACTATTAACTG
GCGAACTACTTACTCTTGCTTCACGCCAGCAACTCATTGACTGGATGGAGGCGGACAAAGTTGCAGGACC
ACTTCTGCGCTCGGCACTTCCGGCTGGCTGGTTTATTGCTGATAAATCTGGAGCCGGTGAGCGTGGCTCT
CGCGGTATCATTGCAGCACTGGGGCCAGATGGTAAGCCCTCCCGTATCGTAGTTATCTACACGACGGGGA
GTCAGGCAACTATGGATGAACGAAATAGACAGATCGCTGAGATAGGTGCCTCACTGATTAAGCATTGGTA
ACTGTCAGACGAAGGGAAATAAATAGTAGCCCGCCTGA
Features (pLannotate 1.2.2; 5 found; start..end, strand, type, name):
    170..758     +  rep_origin     ori: high-copy-number ColE1/pMB1/pBR322/pUC origin of replication
    979..1359    +  promoter       MAS promoter: mannopine synthase promoter (Velten et al., 1984)
   2631..2883    +  terminator     MAS terminator: mannopine synthase terminator
   2960..3060    +  promoter       AmpR promoter: bla
   3061..3921    +  CDS            AmpR: β-lactamase; bla; confers resistance to ampicillin, carbenicillin, and related antibiotics
