[The description below was written by a language model from this plasmid's Addgene catalogue record and pLannotate feature annotations shown in this document.]
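Description:
P368 is a small (about 4 kb) module plasmid built on the pMOD_B backbone, carrying a single plant expression cassette for one enzyme of the fungal bioluminescence pathway. It is maintained in E. coli as a high-copy plasmid through a ColE1/pUC-type origin of replication and is selected with ampicillin via a β-lactamase gene driven by its native bla promoter. No plant selectable marker, T-DNA borders or plant replication elements are annotated, consistent with its role as an intermediate cloning module rather than a finished transformation vector.

The payload is the H3H gene from the luminescent mushroom Neonothopanus nambi, described in the record as a synthesized sequence. H3H is generally known as hispidin-3-hydroxylase, the enzyme that converts hispidin to the hydroxylated luciferin substrate used by the fungal luciferase. The coding region is placed between the Agrobacterium tumefaciens mannopine synthase (MAS) promoter and the matching MAS terminator, regulatory elements commonly used to drive transgene expression in plant cells. The automated feature table does not annotate the H3H open reading frame itself, but the roughly 1.3 kb unannotated gap between the promoter and terminator is where it would lie. The cassette was inserted using BsaI sites that were destroyed during cloning, which is typical of Golden Gate-style assembly.

As an individual component module, P368 is intended to be combined with companion modules encoding the other pathway enzymes to assemble multigene constructs that give plants substrate-free, auto-luminescent reporter output.
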