Addgene plasmid #139723: P368
Purpose: Module plasmid, individual component of Fungal Bioluminescent Pathway, H3H
Depositing lab: Daniel Voytas. Depositing organization: University of Minnesota. Publication: Building customizable auto-luminescent luciferase-based reporters in plants. Khakhar A, Starker CG, Chamness JC, Lee N, Stokke S, Wang C, Swanson R, Rizvi F, Imaizumi T, Voytas DF. Elife. 2020 Mar 25;9. pii: 52786. doi: 10.7554/eLife.52786. PubMed 32209230.
Backbone
  Vector backbone: pMOD_B
  Vector type: Plant Expression, Luciferase
Growth in bacteria
  Bacterial resistance: Ampicillin, 100 μg/mL
  Growth temperature: 37°C
  Growth strain: DH5alpha
  Copy number: High Copy
Gene/Insert
  Gene/Insert name: pMOD_B_pAtuMas:NnH3H:tAtuMas
  Species: Neonothopanus nambi
  Promoter: AtuMas
  Cloning method: Restriction Enzyme; 5′ cloning site BsaI (destroyed during cloning); 3′ cloning site BsaI (destroyed during cloning)
Resource information
  A portion of this plasmid was derived from a plasmid made by: synthesized
Terms and licenses: Academic/Nonprofit Terms; Industry Terms: Not Available to Industry
How to cite: P368 was a gift from Daniel Voytas (Addgene plasmid # 139723 ; http://n2t.net/addgene:139723 ; RRID:Addgene_139723)
